Addgene plasmid #220194: pMRS-LacI-dCas9
Purpose: mini-Tn7 dCas9 expression vector - LacI/pLac promoter
Depositing lab: Larry Halverson. Depositing organization: Iowa State University. Publication: Optimized CRISPR Interference System for Investigating Pseudomonas alloputida Genes Involved in Rhizosphere Microbiome Assembly. Roghair Stroud MN, Vang DX, Halverson LJ. ACS Synth Biol. 2024 Aug 20. doi: 10.1021/acssynbio.4c00312. PubMed 39163848.
Backbone
  Vector backbone: pMRS-dCas9
  Vector type: Bacterial Expression, CRISPR
Growth in bacteria
  Bacterial resistance: Kanamycin and Gentamicin, 50 & 10 μg/mL
  Growth temperature: 37°C
  Growth strain: Pir1
  Copy number: High Copy
Gene/Insert
  Gene/Insert name: Pseudomonas aeruginosa-codon optimized Streptococcus pyogenes dCas9 (alt name: dCas9)
  Species: Synthetic
  Insert size (bp): 4107
  Mutation: Pseudomonas aeruginosa codon optimized
  Promoter: LacI/pLac
  Cloning method: Restriction Enzyme; 5′ cloning site Unknown (unknown if destroyed)
Terms and licenses: Academic/Nonprofit Terms; Industry Terms: Not Available to Industry
How to cite: pMRS-LacI-dCas9 was a gift from Larry Halverson (Addgene plasmid # 220194 ; http://n2t.net/addgene:220194 ; RRID:Addgene_220194)
