[The description below was written by a language model from this plasmid's Addgene catalogue record and pLannotate feature annotations shown in this document.]
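Description:
pMRS-LacI-dCas9 is a 9.3 kb mini-Tn7 delivery plasmid for bacterial CRISPR interference, built on the pMRS-dCas9 backbone and designed to place an inducible dCas9 gene into the chromosome of Pseudomonas species. The vector replicates from the R6K γ origin, which depends on the pi initiator protein and therefore requires a pir-expressing E. coli host such as Pir1. In recipients lacking pi it behaves as a suicide plasmid. An incP oriT allows conjugative transfer. The backbone outside the Tn7 ends carries a kanamycin resistance gene (aphA1), so it should be lost after transposition. A short p15A origin fragment is also annotated, but it appears to be a cloning remnant rather than a functional replicon.

The segment bounded by Tn7L and Tn7R is the transposable payload. It contains a 4.1 kb Streptococcus pyogenes dCas9 coding sequence, codon-optimized for Pseudomonas aeruginosa. The catalogue describes its promoter as LacI/pLac, and the annotation shows a lac operator next to a fragment resembling the PLtetO-1 promoter, consistent with a hybrid lac-regulated promoter. The lac repressor is supplied in cis from a divergently oriented lacI gene driven by the strong lacIq promoter, so dCas9 expression should be repressed until IPTG is added. rrnB T1 and lambda t0 terminators follow the dCas9 gene and insulate the cassette.

Also within the transposon is a gentamicin acetyltransferase gene under the integron Pc promoter. It is flanked by FRT sites, which allow FLP-mediated removal of the marker after integrants are selected. No guide RNA cassette is annotated, so the guide is presumably provided separately. The associated work used the system for gene knockdown in Pseudomonas alloputida to study rhizosphere microbiome assembly.
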