Features (pLannotate 1.2.2; 20 found; start..end, strand, type, name):
     82..1164    -  CDS            lacI: lac repressor; lacI; The lac repressor binds to the lac operator to inhibit transcription in E. coli. This inhibition can be relieved by adding lactose or isopropyl-β-D-thiogalactopyranoside (IPTG).
   1165..1242    -  promoter       lacIq promoter: lacI (mutant); In the lacIq allele, a single base change in the promoter boosts expression of the lacI gene about 10-fold.
   1438..1557    -  rep_origin     p15A ori (fragment): Plasmids containing the medium-copy-number p15A origin of replication can be propagated in E. coli cells that contain a second plasmid with the ColE1 origin.
   1615..1631    +  protein_bind   lac operator: The lac repressor binds to the lac operator to inhibit transcription in E. coli. This inhibition can be relieved by adding lactose or isopropyl-β-D-thiogalactopyranoside (IPTG). lac repressor encoded by lacI
   1631..1652    +  promoter       PLtetO-1 promoter (fragment): modified phage lambda PL promoter with tet operator sites (Lutz and Bujard, 1997)
   1781..5884    +  CDS            cas9: CAS9_STRP1 - Also known as csn1 From Streptococcus pyogenes serotype M1.
   5911..5982    +  terminator     rrnB T1 terminator: transcription terminator T1 from the E. coli rrnB gene
   5983..6009    -  misc_feature   MCS (fragment): pBluescript multiple cloning site
   6009..6033    +  CDS            lacZα (fragment): LacZα fragment of β-galactosidase; lacZ fragment
   6044..6138    +  terminator     lambda t0 terminator: transcription terminator from phage lambda
   6142..6341    +  mobile_element Tn7R (fragment): mini-Tn7 element (right end of the Tn7 transposon) Tn7
   6451..7263    +  CDS            aphA1: KKA1_ECOLX - Also known as nptI. Protein inferred from homology: Swiss-Prot protein existence level 3. Resistance to kanamycin and structurally-related aminoglycosides, including amikacin. From Escherichia coli.
   7433..7541    +  oriT           oriT: incP origin of transfer
   7563..7951    -  rep_origin     R6K γ ori: γ replication origin from E. coli plasmid R6K; requires the R6K initiator protein pi for replication
   7960..8125    +  mobile_element Tn7L: mini-Tn7 element (left end of the Tn7 transposon) Tn7
   8139..8225    -  terminator     rrnB T1 terminator: Escherichia coli rrnB; transcription terminator T1 from the E. coli rrnB gene
   8274..8307    +  protein_bind   FRT (minimal): supports FLP-mediated excision but not integration (Turan and Bode, 2011) FLP recombinase from the Saccharomyces cerevisiae 2μ plasmid
   8437..8970    -  CDS            GmR: gentamycin acetyltransferase; aacC1; confers resistance to gentamycin
   9159..9187    -  promoter       Pc promoter: intI1 (promoter lies within the coding sequence); class 1 integron promoter
   9228..9275    +  protein_bind   FRT: FLP-mediated recombination occurs in the 8-bp core sequence TCTAGAAA (Turan and Bode, 2011). FLP recombinase from the Saccharomyces cerevisiae 2μ plasmid
>Addgene plasmid #220194 | pMRS-LacI-dCas9 | addgene full sequence | sequence record 438906 | Addgene NGS Result
AGAGCGCTTTTGAAGCTAATTCGATCATGCATGAGCGACGTCTTAATTAAAGTGAGCTAACTTACATTAA
TTGCGTTGCGCTCACTGCCCGCTTTCCAGTCGGGAAACCTGTCGTGCCAGCTGCATTAATGAATCGGCCA
ACGCGCGGGGAGAGGCGGTTTGCGTATTGGGCGCCAGGGTGGTTTTTCTTTTCACCAGTGAGACGGGCAA
CAGCTGATTGCCCTTCACCGCCTGGCCCTGAGAGAGTTGCAGCAAGCGGTCCACGCTGGTTTGCCCCAGC
AGGCGAAAATCCTGTTTGATGGTGGTTAACGGCGGGATATAACATGAGCTGTCTTCGGTATCGTCGTATC
CCACTACCGAGATATCCGCACCAACGCGCAGCCCGGACTCGGTAATGGCGCGCATTGCGCCCAGCGCCAT
CTGATCGTTGGCAACCAGCATCGCAGTGGGAACGATGCCCTCATTCAGCATTTGCATGGTTTGTTGAAAA
CCGGACATGGCACTCCAGTCGCCTTCCCGTTCCGCTATCGGCTGAATTTGATTGCGAGTGAGATATTTAT
GCCAGCCAGCCAGACGCAGACGCGCCGAGACAGAACTTAATGGGCCCGCTAACAGCGCGATTTGCTGGTG
ACCCAATGCGACCAGATGCTCCACGCCCAGTCGCGTACCGTCTTCATGGGAGAAAATAATACTGTTGATG
GGTGTCTGGTCAGAGACATCAAGAAATAACGCCGGAACATTAGTGCAGGCAGCTTCCACAGCAATGGCAT
CCTGGTCATCCAGCGGATAGTTAATGATCAGCCCACTGACGCGTTGCGCGAGAAGATTGTGCACCGCCGC
TTTACAGGCTTCGACGCCGCTTCGTTCTACCATCGACACCACCACGCTGGCACCCAGTTGATCGGCGCGA
GATTTAATCGCCGCGACAATTTGCGACGGCGCGTGCAGGGCCAGACTGGAGGTGGCAACGCCAATCAGCA
ACGACTGTTTGCCCGCCAGTTGTTGTGCCACGCGGTTGGGAATGTAATTCAGCTCCGCCATCGCCGCTTC
CACTTTTTCCCGCGTTTTCGCAGAAACGTGGCTGGCCTGGTTCACCACGCGGGAAACGGTCTGATAAGAG
ACACCGGCATACTCTGCGACATCGTATAACGTTACTGGTTTCACATTCACCACCCTGAATTGACTCTCTT
CCGGGCGCTATCATGCCATACCGCGAAAGGTTTTGCACCATTCGATGGTGTCAACGTAAATGCATGCCGC
TTGGGAGGCAGATAGGTAGGCATGGCCCCCATTTTCAATACAAGCAACGCATGAGAAAGCCCCCGGAAGA
TCACCTTCCGGGGGCTTTTTTATTGCGCTCCGGCAATTAAAAAAGCGGCTAACCACGCCGCTTTTTTTAC
GTCTGCAGGCGAATTGATCTGGTTTGACAGCTTATCACCAAGCCAGTTACCTCGGTTCAAAGAGTTGGTA
GCTCAGAGAACCTTCGAAAAACCGCCCTGCAAGGCGGTTTTTTCGTTTTCAGAGCAAGAGATTACGCGCA
GACCAAAACGATCTCAAGAAGATCATCTTATTAATCAGATAAAATATTATAAATGTGAGCGGATAACATT
GACATTGTGAGCGGATAACAAGATACTGAGCACATCAGCAGGTTTCACACAGGAAACCTAGGGCCCAAGT
TCACTTAAAAAGGAGATCAACAATGAAAGCAATTTTCGTACTGAAACATCTTAATCATGCTAAGGAGGTA
CCGCTAGCGGTTATAGAAGGAGATATACATATGGATAAAAAGTACAGCATCGGGCTCGCGATCGGGACCA
ACTCCGTGGGGTGGGCCGTCATCACGGACGAGTATAAGGTCCCGTCGAAGAAATTCAAGGTCCTCGGGAA
CACGGATCGGCATAGCATCAAAAAAGACCTGATCGGGGCCCTCCTGTTCGACTCCGGCGAGACCGCGGAG
GCGACGCGCCTCAAGCGCACGGCCCGGCGCCGCTATACGCGGCGCAAAAATCGGATCTGCTATCTCCAAG
AGATCTTCAGCAATGAGATGGCGAAAGTGGATGACTCCTTCTTCCACCGGCTCGAAGAGTCGTTCCTGGT
CGAGGAAGATAAAAAGCATGAGAGCCATCCGATCTTCGGGAATATCGTGGACGAGGTGGCCTACCATGAG
AAATACCCGACCATCTATCATCTGCGGAAGAAACTGGTGGACTCCACCGACAAGGCGGACCTCCGCCTGA
TCTATCTCGCGCTGGCCCATATGATCAAGTTCCGCGGGCACTTCCTGATCGAGGGGGATCTCAACCCCGA
TAACTCGGATGTGGACAAACTGTTCATCCAACTCGTCCAGACCTATAATCAACTGTTCGAAGAGAATCCG
ATCAATGCCAGCGGCGTCGATGCCAAGGCGATCCTCTCGGCCCGGCTCTCCAAGTCGCGGCGGCTCGAAA
ATCTGATCGCCCAACTCCCCGGCGAGAAGAAGAATGGCCTGTTCGGGAACCTCATCGCCCTCTCCCTGGG
GCTGACCCCCAATTTCAAAAGCAACTTCGACCTGGCCGAAGATGCGAAACTCCAGCTGTCCAAGGATACC
TACGACGACGATCTGGACAACCTCCTGGCGCAAATCGGGGATCAGTATGCCGATCTCTTCCTGGCGGCCA
AAAATCTCTCCGATGCGATCCTCCTGTCGGATATCCTGCGGGTGAATACCGAGATCACCAAAGCCCCCCT
GAGCGCCTCGATGATCAAACGCTACGACGAGCATCATCAAGACCTGACCCTCCTGAAGGCCCTCGTGCGC
CAGCAGCTGCCGGAGAAATATAAAGAAATCTTCTTCGATCAGTCCAAAAATGGGTATGCGGGGTACATCG
ACGGCGGGGCCTCGCAGGAAGAGTTCTATAAGTTCATCAAACCGATCCTGGAAAAAATGGATGGGACCGA
AGAGCTCCTGGTGAAACTCAACCGCGAAGACCTCCTGCGGAAACAGCGCACGTTCGACAACGGCTCCATC
CCCCATCAAATCCACCTCGGGGAGCTCCATGCGATCCTCCGCCGGCAGGAAGATTTCTACCCCTTCCTCA
AAGATAACCGGGAAAAAATCGAGAAAATCCTCACCTTCCGGATCCCCTACTACGTCGGCCCGCTGGCGCG
GGGGAACTCCCGGTTCGCGTGGATGACGCGCAAGTCGGAGGAGACGATCACCCCCTGGAATTTCGAAGAG
GTGGTGGATAAGGGCGCCTCGGCGCAAAGCTTCATCGAACGGATGACGAATTTCGACAAAAACCTCCCGA
ATGAGAAAGTCCTGCCCAAGCATTCGCTGCTCTACGAATATTTCACCGTGTACAATGAACTGACGAAAGT
CAAGTATGTCACCGAGGGCATGCGCAAACCCGCCTTCCTGTCGGGGGAACAGAAAAAGGCGATCGTGGAT
CTGCTGTTCAAAACCAATCGCAAGGTCACGGTGAAGCAGCTCAAAGAAGACTATTTCAAAAAAATCGAGT
GCTTCGATTCCGTGGAGATCTCCGGCGTGGAAGATCGGTTCAACGCGTCGCTGGGGACCTATCATGATCT
GCTGAAAATCATCAAAGATAAGGACTTCCTGGACAACGAAGAAAATGAAGACATCCTGGAGGACATCGTC
CTCACGCTGACGCTGTTCGAGGATCGCGAGATGATCGAAGAGCGACTGAAGACGTATGCCCATCTCTTCG
ACGATAAAGTGATGAAACAACTCAAACGCCGGCGGTACACGGGCTGGGGGCGCCTGTCCCGCAAGCTGAT
CAACGGGATCCGGGACAAACAAAGTGGGAAAACGATCCTCGACTTCCTCAAGTCGGATGGCTTCGCGAAC
CGGAACTTCATGCAACTCATCCATGACGACAGCCTCACCTTCAAGGAAGATATCCAAAAAGCCCAAGTCT
CCGGCCAGGGCGACTCCCTGCACGAACATATCGCGAACCTGGCGGGCTCGCCCGCCATCAAGAAAGGCAT
CCTCCAGACGGTCAAAGTGGTCGACGAACTGGTGAAAGTGATGGGGCGGCATAAACCCGAGAATATCGTC
ATCGAAATGGCCCGCGAGAACCAAACCACGCAGAAAGGCCAGAAAAATAGCCGGGAGCGCATGAAGCGCA
TCGAGGAAGGCATCAAGGAGCTGGGCAGCCAGATCCTCAAGGAGCATCCGGTCGAAAACACCCAACTCCA
AAATGAGAAGCTGTATCTCTACTATCTGCAAAATGGGCGCGATATGTACGTCGATCAGGAGCTCGATATC
AACCGCCTCTCCGACTACGATGTGGATGCGATCGTCCCCCAGTCCTTCCTGAAAGATGACAGCATCGATA
ACAAGGTGCTCACCCGGTCGGACAAAAATCGCGGGAAGTCCGATAATGTCCCGTCCGAAGAAGTGGTGAA
AAAGATGAAGAACTACTGGCGGCAACTCCTCAACGCGAAGCTGATCACCCAGCGCAAATTCGATAACCTC
ACCAAGGCCGAGCGGGGCGGGCTCTCGGAGCTCGATAAGGCCGGCTTCATCAAGCGCCAGCTGGTCGAGA
CGCGCCAAATCACGAAGCACGTGGCGCAAATCCTCGATAGCCGGATGAATACCAAGTATGACGAGAATGA
TAAACTCATCCGGGAAGTGAAAGTGATCACGCTGAAAAGCAAACTCGTGTCCGACTTCCGGAAGGATTTC
CAATTCTATAAAGTGCGCGAAATCAACAACTATCATCACGCGCATGACGCGTACCTCAATGCCGTCGTGG
GCACGGCCCTCATCAAGAAGTACCCGAAGCTGGAAAGCGAATTCGTCTACGGCGATTACAAAGTGTACGA
TGTGCGCAAAATGATCGCGAAATCGGAACAAGAAATCGGCAAGGCGACCGCGAAGTACTTCTTCTATTCG
AATATCATGAATTTCTTCAAAACCGAAATCACCCTCGCGAACGGCGAAATCCGCAAACGCCCGCTCATCG
AGACGAACGGGGAGACCGGGGAAATCGTGTGGGACAAGGGGCGCGACTTCGCCACCGTGCGGAAAGTCCT
GTCCATGCCGCAAGTGAATATCGTGAAAAAAACCGAAGTGCAAACCGGCGGCTTCTCGAAGGAAAGCATC
CTCCCCAAACGCAACAGCGATAAACTGATCGCCCGGAAGAAGGACTGGGACCCCAAAAAATATGGGGGCT
TCGACTCGCCGACCGTGGCGTACTCGGTCCTCGTGGTGGCGAAGGTCGAAAAAGGGAAAAGCAAAAAACT
GAAAAGCGTCAAGGAACTGCTCGGCATCACGATCATGGAGCGCTCCTCCTTCGAAAAAAACCCGATCGAT
TTCCTGGAGGCGAAAGGCTACAAGGAGGTCAAAAAGGACCTGATCATCAAGCTCCCCAAATATAGCCTGT
TCGAACTGGAAAATGGCCGCAAGCGGATGCTGGCCTCCGCGGGCGAGCTGCAAAAGGGGAACGAACTCGC
GCTCCCGAGCAAATACGTCAACTTCCTCTATCTCGCGTCGCATTATGAAAAGCTGAAGGGGAGCCCCGAA
TATAATGAACAAAAACAGCTGTTCGTGGAACAACATAAACACTATCTCGATGAGATCATCGAGCAAATCT
CGGAGTTCTCCAAACGGGTCATCCTCGCGGACGCCAATCTCGATAAGGTGCTGTCGGCGTACAATAAACA
TCGCGATAAGCCGATCCGCGAGCAAGCCGAGAACATCATCCACCTCTTCACGCTGACGAATCTGGGCGCG
CCGGCCGCCTTCAAGTACTTCGACACGACGATCGATCGGAAGCGGTACACCTCGACGAAAGAAGTGCTCG
ACGCCACGCTGATCCACCAATCCATCACGGGTCTGTATGAAACCCGCATCGACCTCTCGCAACTCGGCGG
GGACTAACTCGAGTAAGGATCTCCAGGCATCAAATAAAACGAAAGGCTCAGTCGAAAGACTGGGCCTTTC
GTTTTATCTGTTGTTTGTCGGTGAACGCTCTCGGGATCCACTAGTTCTAGAGCGGCCGCGTCGTGACTGG
GAAAACCCTGGCGACTAGTCTTGGACTCCTGTTGATAGATCCAGTAATGACCTCAGAACTCCATCTGGAT
TTGTTCAGAACGCTCGGTTGCCGCCGGGCGTTTTTTATTGGTGAGAATCCAGCCACGCCCCTCTTTAATA
CGACGGGCAATTTGCACTTCAGAAAATGAAGAGTTTGCTTTAGCCATAACAAAAGTCCAGTATGCTTTTT
CACAGCATAACTGGACTGATTTCAGTTTACAACTATTCTGTCTAGTTTAAGACTTTATTGTCATAGTTTA
GATCTATTTTGTTCAGTTTAAGACTTTATTGTCCGCCCACAATTTAAATTTGTGTCTCAAAATCTCTGAT
GTTACATTGCACAAGATAAAAATATATCATCATGAACAATAAAACTGTCTGCTTACATAAACAGTAATAC
AAGGGGTGTTATGAGCCATATTCAGCGTGAAACGAGCTGTAGCCGTCCGCGTCTGAACAGCAACATGGAT
GCGGATCTGTATGGCTATAAATGGGCGCGTGATAACGTGGGTCAGAGCGGCGCGACCATTTATCGTCTGT
ATGGCAAACCGGATGCGCCGGAACTGTTTCTGAAACATGGCAAAGGCAGCGTGGCGAACGATGTGACCGA
TGAAATGGTGCGTCTGAACTGGCTGACCGAATTTATGCCGCTGCCGACCATTAAACATTTTATTCGCACC
CCGGATGATGCGTGGCTGCTGACCACCGCGATTCCGGGCAAAACCGCGTTTCAGGTGCTGGAAGAATATC
CGGATAGCGGCGAAAACATTGTGGATGCGCTGGCCGTGTTTCTGCGTCGTCTGCATAGCATTCCGGTGTG
CAACTGCCCGTTTAACAGCGATCGTGTGTTTCGTCTGGCCCAGGCGCAGAGCCGTATGAACAACGGCCTG
GTGGATGCGAGCGATTTTGATGATGAACGTAACGGCTGGCCGGTGGAACAGGTGTGGAAAGAAATGCATA
AACTGCTGCCGTTTAGCCCGGATAGCGTGGTGACCCACGGCGATTTTAGCCTGGATAACCTGATTTTCGA
TGAAGGCAAACTGATTGGCTGCATTGATGTGGGCCGTGTGGGCATTGCGGATCGTTATCAGGATCTGGCC
ATTCTGTGGAACTGCCTGGGCGAATTTAGCCCGAGCCTGCAAAAACGTCTGTTTCAGAAATATGGCATTG
ATAATCCGGATATGAACAAACTGCAATTTCATCTGATGCTGGATGAATTTTTCTAATAATTAATTGGACC
GCGGTCCGCGCGTTGTCCTTTTCCGCTGCATAACCCTGCTTCGGGGTCATTATAGCGATTTTTTCGGTAT
ATCCATCCTTTTTCGCACGATATACAGGATTTTGCCAAAGGGTTCGTGTAGACTTTCCTTGGTGTATCCA
ACGGCGTCAGCCGGGCAGGATAGGTGAAGTAGGCCCACCCGCGAGCGGGTGTTCCTTCTTCACTGTCCCT
TATTCGCACCTGGCGGTGCTCAACGGGAATCCTGCTCTGCGAGGCTGGCCGTAGGCCGGCCGGCGCGCCC
CATGTCAGCCGTTAAGTGTTCCTGTGTCACTCAAAATTGCTTTGAGAGGCTCTAAGGGCTTCTCAGTGCG
TTACATCCCTGGCTTGTTGTCCACAACCGTTAAACCTTAAAGGCTTTAAAAGCCTTATATATTCTTTTTT
TTCTTATAAAACTTAAAACCTTAGAGGCTATTTAAGTTGCTGATTTATATTAATTTTATTGTTCAAACAT
GAGAGCTTAGTACGTGAAACATGAGAGCTTAGTACGTTAGCCATGAGAGCTTAGTACGTTAGCCATGAGG
GTTTAGTTCGTTAAACATGAGAGCTTAGTACGTTAAACATGAGAGCTTAGTACGTGAAACATGAGAGCTT
AGTACGTACTATCAACAGGTTGAACTGCTGATCTTCAGATCGGCGCGCCTGTGGGCGGACAAAATAGTTG
GGAACTGGGAGGGGTGGAAATGGAGTTTTTAAGGATTATTTAGGGAAGAGTGACAAAATAGATGGGAACT
GGGTGTAGCGTCGTAAGCTAATACGAAAATTAAAAATGACAAAATAGTTTGGAACTAGATTTCACTTATC
TGGTTTCTAGGGCGGCGGATTTGTCCTACTCAGGAGAGCGTTCACCGACAAACAACAGATAAAACGAAAG
GCCCAGTCTTTCGACTGAGCCTTTCGTTTTATTTGATGCCGACGTCCGGACGATCGAATTGGGGATCTTG
AAGTACCTATTCCGAAGTTCCTATTCTCTAGAAAGTATAGGAACTTCAGAGCGCTTTTGAAGCTGATGTG
CTTAAAAACTTACTCAATGGAATTCTAGATCGAATTGGCCGCGGCGTTGTGACAATTTACCGAACAACTC
CGCGGCCGGGAAGCCGATCTCGGCTTGAACGAATTGTTAGGTGGCGGTACTTGGGTCGATATCAAAGTGC
ATCACTTCTTCCCGTATGCCCAACTTTGTATAGAGAGCCACTGCGGGATCGTCACCGTAATCTGCTTGCA
CGTAGATCACATAAGCACCAAGCGCGTTGGCCTCATGCTTGAGGAGATTGATGAGCGCGGTGGCAATGCC
CTGCCTCCGGTGCTCGCCGGAGACTGCGAGATCATAGATATAGATCTCACTACGCGGCTGCTCAAACTTG
GGCAGAACGTAAGCCGCGAGAGCGCCAACAACCGCTTCTTGGTCGAAGGCAGCAAGCGCGATGAATGTCT
TACTACGGAGCAAGTTCCCGAGGTAATCGGAGTCCGGCTGATGTTGGGAGTAGGTGGCTACGTCTCCGAA
CTCACGACCGAAAAGATCAAGAGCAGCCCGCATGGATTTGACTTGGTCAGGGCCGAGCCTACATGTGCGA
ATGATGCCCATACTTGAGCCACCTAACTTTGTTTTAGGGCGACTGCCCTGCTGCGTAACATCGTTGCTGC
TGCGTAACATCGTTGCTGCTCCATAACATCAAACATCGACCCACGGCGTAACGCGCTTGCTGCTTGGATG
CCCGAGGCATAGACTGTACAAAAAAACAGTCATAACAAGCCATGAAAACCGCCACTGCGCCGTTACCACC
GCTGCGTTCGGTCAAGGTTCTGGACCAGTTGCGTGAGCGCATACGCTACTTGCATTACAGTTTACGAACC
GAACAGGCTTATGTCAATCCGATCCATTGCTGTTGACAAAGGGAATCAGGGGATCTTGAAGTTCCTATTC
CGAAGTTCCTATTCTCTAGAAAGTATAGGAACTTC
